>Addgene plasmid #129567 | pGEX-4T-1-3xHA | addgene full sequence | sequence record 256106 | Addgene NGS Result
TGAGCTGATACCGCTCGCCGCAGCCGAACGACCGAGCGCAGCGAGTCAGTGAGCGAGGAAGCGGAAGAGC
GCCTGATGCGGTATTTTCTCCTTACGCATCTGTGCGGTATTTCACACCGCATAAATTCCGACACCATCGA
ATGGCGCAAAACCTTTCGCGGTATGGCATGATAGCGCCCGGAAGAGAGTCAATTCAGGGTGGTGAATGTG
AAACCAGTAACGTTATACGATGTCGCAGAGTATGCCGGTGTCTCTTATCAGACCGTTTCCCGCGTGGTGA
ACCAGGCCAGCCACGTTTCTGCGAAAACGCGGGAAAAAGTGGAAGCGGCGATGGCGGAGCTGAATTACAT
TCCCAACCGCGTGGCACAACAACTGGCGGGCAAACAGTCGTTGCTGATTGGCGTTGCCACCTCCAGTCTG
GCCCTGCACGCGCCGTCGCAAATTGTCGCGGCGATTAAATCTCGCGCCGATCAACTGGGTGCCAGCGTGG
TGGTGTCGATGGTAGAACGAAGCGGCGTCGAAGCCTGTAAAGCGGCGGTGCACAATCTTCTCGCGCAACG
CGTCAGTGGGCTGATCATTAACTATCCGCTGGATGACCAGGATGCCATTGCTGTGGAAGCTGCCTGCACT
AATGTTCCGGCGTTATTTCTTGATGTCTCTGACCAGACACCCATCAACAGTATTATTTTCTCCCATGAAG
ACGGTACGCGACTGGGCGTGGAGCATCTGGTCGCATTGGGTCACCAGCAAATCGCGCTGTTAGCGGGCCC
ATTAAGTTCTGTCTCGGCGCGTCTGCGTCTGGCTGGCTGGCATAAATATCTCACTCGCAATCAAATTCAG
CCGATAGCGGAACGGGAAGGCGACTGGAGTGCCATGTCCGGTTTTCAACAAACCATGCAAATGCTGAATG
AGGGCATCGTTCCCACTGCGATGCTGGTTGCCAACGATCAGATGGCGCTGGGCGCAATGCGCGCCATTAC
CGAGTCCGGGCTGCGCGTTGGTGCGGATATCTCGGTAGTGGGATACGACGATACCGAAGACAGCTCATGT
TATATCCCGCCGTTAACCACCATCAAACAGGATTTTCGCCTGCTGGGGCAAACCAGCGTGGACCGCTTGC
TGCAACTCTCTCAGGGCCAGGCGGTGAAGGGCAATCAGCTGTTGCCCGTCTCACTGGTGAAAAGAAAAAC
CACCCTGGCGCCCAATACGCAAACCGCCTCTCCCCGCGCGTTGGCCGATTCATTAATGCAGCTGGCACGA
CAGGTTTCCCGACTGGAAAGCGGGCAGTGAGCGCAACGCAATTAATGTAAGTTAGCTCACTCATTAGGCA
CCCCAGGCTTTACACTTTATGCTTCCGGCTCGTATGTTGTGTGGAATTGTGAGCGGATAACAATTTCACA
CAGGAAACAGCTATGACCATGATTACGGATTCACTGGCCGTCGTTTTACAACGTCGTGACTGGGAAAACC
CTGGCGTTACCCAACTTAATCGCCTTGCAGCACATCCCCCTTTCGCCAGCTGGCGTAATAGCGAAGAGGC
CCGCACCGATCGCCCTTCCCAACAGTTGCGCAGCCTGAATGGCGAATGGCGCTTTGCCTGGTTTCCGGCA
CCAGAAGCGGTGCCGGAAAGCTGGCTGGAGTGCGATCTTCCTGAGGCCGATACTGTCGTCGTCCCCTCAA
ACTGGCAGATGCACGGTTACGATGCGCCCATCTACACCAACGTGACCTATCCCATTACGGTCAATCCGCC
GTTTGTTCCCACGGAGAATCCGACGGGTTGTTACTCGCTCACATTTAATGTTGATGAAAGCTGGCTACAG
GAAGGCCAGACGCGAATTATTTTTGATGGCGTTGGAATTAGCTTATCGACTGCACGGTGCACCAATGCTT
CTGGCGTCAGGCAGCCATCGGAAGCTGTGGTATGGCTGTGCAGGTCGTAAATCACTGCATAATTCGTGTC
GCTCAAGGCGCACTCCCGTTCTGGATAATGTTTTTTGCGCCGACATCATAACGGTTCTGGCAAATATTCT
GAAATGAGCTGTTGACAATTAATCATCGGCTCGTATAATGTGTGGAATTGTGAGCGGATAACAATTTCAC
ACAGGAAACAGTATTCATGTCCCCTATACTAGGTTATTGGAAAATTAAGGGCCTTGTGCAACCCACTCGA
CTTCTTTTGGAATATCTTGAAGAAAAATATGAAGAGCATTTGTATGAGCGCGATGAAGGTGATAAATGGC
GAAACAAAAAGTTTGAATTGGGTTTGGAGTTTCCCAATCTTCCTTATTATATTGATGGTGATGTTAAATT
AACACAGTCTATGGCCATCATACGTTATATAGCTGACAAGCACAACATGTTGGGTGGTTGTCCAAAAGAG
CGTGCAGAGATTTCAATGCTTGAAGGAGCGGTTTTGGATATTAGATACGGTGTTTCGAGAATTGCATATA
GTAAAGACTTTGAAACTCTCAAAGTTGATTTTCTTAGCAAGCTACCTGAAATGCTGAAAATGTTCGAAGA
TCGTTTATGTCATAAAACATATTTAAATGGTGATCATGTAACCCATCCTGACTTCATGTTGTATGACGCT
CTTGATGTTGTTTTATACATGGACCCAATGTGCCTGGATGCGTTCCCAAAATTAGTTTGTTTTAAAAAAC
GTATTGAAGCTATCCCACAAATTGATAAGTACTTGAAATCCAGCAAGTATATAGCATGGCCTTTGCAGGG
CTGGCAAGCCACGTTTGGTGGTGGCGACCATCCTCCAAAATCGGATCTGGTTCCGCGTGGATCTATGTAC
CCATACGATGTTCCAGATTACGCTTACCCATACGATGTTCCAGATTACGCTTACCCATACGATGTTCCAG
ATTACGCTGGATCCAAGCTTGAATTCCCGGGTCGACTCGAGCGGCCGCATCGTGACTGACTGACGATCTG
CCTCGCGCGTTTCGGTGATGACGGTGAAAACCTCTGACACATGCAGCTCCCGGAGACGGTCACAGCTTGT
CTGTAAGCGGATGCCGGGAGCAGACAAGCCCGTCAGGGCGCGTCAGCGGGTGTTGGCGGGTGTCGGGGCG
CAGCCATGACCCAGTCACGTAGCGATAGCGGAGTGTATAATTCTTGAAGACGAAAGGGCCTCGTGATACG
CCTATTTTTATAGGTTAATGTCATGATAATAATGGTTTCTTAGACGTCAGGTGGCACTTTTCGGGGAAAT
GTGCGCGGAACCCCTATTTGTTTATTTTTCTAAATACATTCAAATATGTATCCGCTCATGAGACAATAAC
CCTGATAAATGCTTCAATAATATTGAAAAAGGAAGAGTATGAGTATTCAACATTTCCGTGTCGCCCTTAT
TCCCTTTTTTGCGGCATTTTGCCTTCCTGTTTTTGCTCACCCAGAAACGCTGGTGAAAGTAAAAGATGCT
GAAGATCAGTTGGGTGCACGAGTGGGTTACATCGAACTGGATCTCAACAGCGGTAAGATCCTTGAGAGTT
TTCGCCCCGAAGAACGTTTTCCAATGATGAGCACTTTTAAAGTTCTGCTATGTGGCGCGGTATTATCCCG
TGTTGACGCCGGGCAAGAGCAACTCGGTCGCCGCATACACTATTCTCAGAATGACTTGGTTGAGTACTCA
CCAGTCACAGAAAAGCATCTTACGGATGGCATGACAGTAAGAGAATTATGCAGTGCTGCCATAACCATGA
GTGATAACACTGCGGCCAACTTACTTCTGACAACGATCGGAGGACCGAAGGAGCTAACCGCTTTTTTGCA
CAACATGGGGGATCATGTAACTCGCCTTGATCGTTGGGAACCGGAGCTGAATGAAGCCATACCAAACGAC
GAGCGTGACACCACGATGCCTGCAGCAATGGCAACAACGTTGCGCAAACTATTAACTGGCGAACTACTTA
CTCTAGCTTCCCGGCAACAATTAATAGACTGGATGGAGGCGGATAAAGTTGCAGGACCACTTCTGCGCTC
GGCCCTTCCGGCTGGCTGGTTTATTGCTGATAAATCTGGAGCCGGTGAGCGTGGGTCTCGCGGTATCATT
GCAGCACTGGGGCCAGATGGTAAGCCCTCCCGTATCGTAGTTATCTACACGACGGGGAGTCAGGCAACTA
TGGATGAACGAAATAGACAGATCGCTGAGATAGGTGCCTCACTGATTAAGCATTGGTAACTGTCAGACCA
AGTTTACTCATATATACTTTAGATTGATTTAAAACTTCATTTTTAATTTAAAAGGATCTAGGTGAAGATC
CTTTTTGATAATCTCATGACCAAAATCCCTTAACGTGAGTTTTCGTTCCACTGAGCGTCAGACCCCGTAG
AAAAGATCAAAGGATCTTCTTGAGATCCTTTTTTTCTGCGCGTAATCTGCTGCTTGCAAACAAAAAAACC
ACCGCTACCAGCGGTGGTTTGTTTGCCGGATCAAGAGCTACCAACTCTTTTTCCGAAGGTAACTGGCTTC
AGCAGAGCGCAGATACCAAATACTGTCCTTCTAGTGTAGCCGTAGTTAGGCCACCACTTCAAGAACTCTG
TAGCACCGCCTACATACCTCGCTCTGCTAATCCTGTTACCAGTGGCTGCTGCCAGTGGCGATAAGTCGTG
TCTTACCGGGTTGGACTCAAGACGATAGTTACCGGATAAGGCGCAGCGGTCGGGCTGAACGGGGGGTTCG
TGCACACAGCCCAGCTTGGAGCGAACGACCTACACCGAACTGAGATACCTACAGCGTGAGCTATGAGAAA
GCGCCACGCTTCCCGAAGGGAGAAAGGCGGACAGGTATCCGGTAAGCGGCAGGGTCGGAACAGGAGAGCG
CACGAGGGAGCTTCCAGGGGGAAACGCCTGGTATCTTTATAGTCCTGTCGGGTTTCGCCACCTCTGACTT
GAGCGTCGATTTTTGTGATGCTCGTCAGGGGGGCGGAGCCTATGGAAAAACGCCAGCAACGCGGCCTTTT
TACGGTTCCTGGCCTTTTGCTGGCCTTTTGCTCACATGTTCTTTCCTGCGTTATCCCCTGATTCTGTGGA
TAACCGTATTACCGCCTTTGAG
Features (pLannotate 1.2.2; 20 found; start..end, strand, type, name):
      1..67      +  rep_origin     RSF ori (fragment): Plasmids containing the RSF 1030 origin of replication can be propagated in E. coli cells that contain additional plasmids with compatible origins.
     72..123     -  misc_feature   bom (fragment): basis of mobility region from pBR322
    130..207     +  promoter       lacI promoter: lacI
    208..1290    +  CDS            lacI: lac repressor; lacI; The lac repressor binds to the lac operator to inhibit transcription in E. coli. This inhibition can be relieved by adding lactose or isopropyl-β-D-thiogalactopyranoside (IPTG).
   1303..1324    +  protein_bind   CAP binding site: CAP binding activates transcription in the presence of cAMP. E. coli catabolite activator protein
   1339..1369    +  promoter       lac promoter: promoter for the E. coli lac operon
   1377..1393    +  protein_bind   lac operator: The lac repressor binds to the lac operator to inhibit transcription in E. coli. This inhibition can be relieved by adding lactose or isopropyl-β-D-thiogalactopyranoside (IPTG). lac repressor encoded by lacI
   1413..1586    +  CDS            lacZα: LacZα fragment of β-galactosidase; lacZ fragment
   1850..1966    -  CDS            yciV (fragment): RNAAM_ECOLI - Also known as trpH From Escherichia coli (strain K12).
   2042..2070    +  promoter       tac promoter: strong E. coli promoter; hybrid between the trp and lac UV5 promoters
   2078..2094    +  protein_bind   lac operator: The lac repressor binds to the lac operator to inhibit transcription in E. coli. This inhibition can be relieved by adding lactose or isopropyl-β-D-thiogalactopyranoside (IPTG). lac repressor encoded by lacI
   2117..2770    +  CDS            GST26_SCHJA: Experimental evidence at protein level: Swiss-Prot protein existence level 1. GST isoenzymes appear to play a central role in the parasite detoxification system. Other functions are also suspected including a role in increasing the solubility of haematin in the parasite gut. From Schistosoma japonicum (Blood fluke).
   2798..2814    +  CDS            3xHA (fragment): three tandem HA epitope tags
   2825..2841    +  CDS            3xHA (fragment): three tandem HA epitope tags
   2852..2878    +  CDS            3xHA (fragment): three tandem HA epitope tags
   2938..2977    +  CDS            rop (fragment): Rop protein, which maintains plasmids at low copy number; rop
   3079..3119    +  misc_feature   bom (fragment): basis of mobility region from pBR322
   3224..3328    +  promoter       AmpR promoter: bla
   3329..4189    +  CDS            AmpR: β-lactamase; bla; confers resistance to ampicillin, carbenicillin, and related antibiotics
   4360..4948    +  rep_origin     ori: high-copy-number ColE1/pMB1/pBR322/pUC origin of replication
