[The description below was written by a language model from this plasmid's Addgene catalogue record and pLannotate feature annotations shown in this document.]
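Description:
pGEX-4T-1-3xHA is an empty bacterial expression backbone derived from the commercial pGEX-4T-1 vector, modified so that proteins cloned into it are produced in E. coli as fusions carrying both an N-terminal glutathione S-transferase (GST) moiety and a triple HA epitope tag. It is propagated in E. coli under ampicillin selection (β-lactamase with its own promoter) and replicates from a ColE1/pBR322-type origin. The catalogue lists it as low copy. The short RSF ori, bom, rop and yciV hits in the automated annotation are fragments, most likely residual pBR322-derived backbone sequence rather than functional elements.

Expression is driven by the strong hybrid tac promoter, followed by a lac operator. A plasmid-borne lacI gene with its own promoter supplies lac repressor, so transcription stays off until it is induced with IPTG. Downstream lies the Schistosoma japonicum GST coding sequence, which allows affinity purification on glutathione resin, followed by the 3xHA tag (annotated as three separate fragments, consistent with three tandem repeats). According to the record, the tag was inserted at the BamHI site of pGEX-4T-1 in a way that regenerates BamHI downstream of the tag, and a unique HindIII site was added between BamHI and EcoRI. Inserts can therefore be placed by restriction cloning in frame after GST-3xHA. A lac promoter/lacZα segment is also annotated upstream as part of the parental backbone.

No gene of interest is present. The vector is intended for making GST- and HA-tagged recombinant proteins, and the depositor notes that a BL21 strain is used for protein production. The associated publication concerns a multiplexed kinase activity assay, but the record does not state how the tagged proteins are used in it.
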