Addgene plasmid #129567: pGEX-4T-1-3xHA
Purpose: (Empty Backbone) Empty backbone for HA tag
Depositing lab: Kevin Janes. Depositing organization: University of Virginia. Publication: An ultrasensitive fiveplex activity assay for cellular kinases. Smolko CM, Janes KA. Sci Rep. 2019 Dec 19;9(1):19409. doi: 10.1038/s41598-019-55998-8. PubMed 31857650.
Backbone
  Vector backbone: pGEX-4T1
  Backbone manufacturer: Amersham
  Backbone size (bp): 4969
  Modifications to backbone: 3xHA tag inserted at BamHI site of pGEX-4T-1, regenerating the BamHI site downstream of 3xHA, with a unique HindIII site added between the BamHI and EcoRI sites of pGEX-4T-1.
  Vector type: Bacterial Expression
Growth in bacteria
  Bacterial resistance: Ampicillin, 100 μg/mL
  Growth temperature: 37°C
  Growth strain: DH5alpha
  Copy number: Low Copy
Gene/Insert
  Cloning method: Restriction Enzyme
  Sequencing primers: 5′ 5GEX; 3′ 3GEX
Terms and licenses: Academic/Nonprofit Terms; Industry Terms: Not Available to Industry
Depositor comments: Depositor uses BL21 for protein production.
How to cite: pGEX-4T-1-3xHA was a gift from Kevin Janes (Addgene plasmid # 129567 ; http://n2t.net/addgene:129567 ; RRID:Addgene_129567)
